>Addgene plasmid #213834 | pReporter_ZF2_ZF1_mNeonGreen | addgene full sequence | sequence record 422184 | Addgene NGS Result
CCCTGAATTCGCATCTAGATGGTAGAGCCACAAACAGCCGGTACAAGCAACGATCTCCAGGACCATCTGA
ATCATGCGCGGATGACACGAACTCACGACGGCGATCACAGACATTAACCCACAGTACAGACACTGCGACA
ACGTGGCAATTCGTCGCAATACCGTCTCACTGAACTGGCCGATAATTGCAGACGAACGGCATTCATTATG
GGAGATTGATTATGGGAGATGGATTATGGGAGATCGATTATGGGAGAGCTAGCAGACGCTGCTCTTCAGA
CGCTGCTCTGCAGACGCTGCTCTCCAGACGCTGCTCGAATTCAGAGTGAGGACTTGAGAGTGAGGACTGG
AGAGTGAGGACTCGAGAGTGAGGACGGATCCCAGATCCGCCAGGCGTGTATATATAGCGTGGATGGCCAG
GCAACTTTAGTGCTGACACATACAGGCATATATATATGTGTGCGACGACACATGATCATATGGCATGCAT
GTGCTCTGTATGTATATAAAACTCTTGTTTTCTTCTTTTCTCTAAATATTCTTTCCTTATACATTAGGAC
CTTTGCAGCATAAATTACTATACTTCTATAGACACACAAACACAAATACACACACTAATCTAGATATTAA
ATATGGTTTCAAAGGGTGAAGAGGATAACATGGCAAGTTTGCCGGCCACACATGAACTTCACATTTTCGG
GAGCATAAATGGCGTTGATTTTGACATGGTCGGTCAGGGGACTGGGAACCCCAACGACGGATACGAAGAA
CTCAACTTGAAATCTACCAAAGGTGATCTCCAATTTTCACCGTGGATTCTTGTTCCGCACATTGGGTATG
GATTTCATCAGTATTTGCCATACCCTGATGGCATGTCACCCTTCCAGGCCGCTATGGTCGATGGTAGCGG
CTACCAGGTACACCGCACAATGCAGTTTGAAGACGGTGCATCACTGACCGTGAACTACCGATATACCTAT
GAGGGTTCCCATATTAAAGGAGAAGCTCAAGTAAAGGGAACGGGATTCCCGGCCGATGGTCCCGTGATGA
CTAACTCCTTGACAGCAGCAGACTGGTGTCGCTCTAAGAAGACTTATCCCAACGATAAAACCATTATAAG
TACATTTAAATGGAGTTATACAACGGGCAACGGTAAGAGGTACAGAAGCACGGCACGGACCACTTACACC
TTCGCTAAGCCGATGGCCGCAAACTACTTGAAGAACCAACCGATGTACGTATTCCGAAAGACGGAACTGA
AACATAGCAAAACTGAACTGAATTTCAAGGAGTGGCAGAAAGCGTTTACTGATGTCATGGGTATGGACGA
GCTGTATAAGGGATCCTAACTCGAGGCCAATTGGTGCGGCAATTGATAATAACGAAAATGTCTTTTAATG
ATCTGGGTATAATGAGGAATTTTCCGAACGTTTTTACTTTATATATATATATACATGTAACATATATTCT
ATACGCTATAGAGAAAGGAAATTTTTCAATTAAAAAAAAAATAGAGAAAGAGTTTCACTTCTTGATTATC
GCTAACACTAATGGTTGAAGTACTGCTACTTTAATTTTATGCTGGAAATCTGCTCGTCAGTGGTGCTCAC
ACTGACGAATCATGTACAGATCATACCGATGACTGCCTGGCGACTCACAACTAAGCAAGACAGCCGGAAC
CAGCGCCGGCGAACACCACTGCATATATGGCATATCACAACAGTCCACGTCTCAAGCAGTTACAGAGATG
TTACGAACCACTAGTGCACTGCAGTACATCGAGGAGAACTTCTAGTATATCTACATACCTAATATTATTG
CCTTATTAAAAATGGAATCCCAACAATTACATCAAAATCCACATTCTCTTCAAAATCAATTGTCCTGTAC
TTCCTTGTTCATGTGTGTTCAAAAACGTTATATTTATAGGATAATTATACTCTATTTCTCAACAAGTAAT
TGGTTGTTTGGCCGAGCGGTCTAAGGCGCCTGATTCAAGAAATATCTTGACCGCAGTTAACTGTGGGAAT
ACTCAGGTATCGTAAGATGCAAGAGTTCGAATCTCTTAGCAACCATTATTTTTTTCCTCAACATAACGAG
AACACACAGGGGCGCTATCGCACAGAATCAAATTCGATGACTGGAAATTTTTTGTTAATTTCAGAGGTCG
CCTGACGCATATACCTTTTTCAACTGAAAAATTGGGAGAAAAAGGAAAGGTGAGAGCGCCGGAACCGGCT
TTTCATATAGAATAGAGAAGCGTTCATGACTAAATGCTTGCATCACAATACTTGAAGTTGACAATATTAT
TTAAGGACCTATTGTTTTTTCCAATAGGTGGTTAGCAATCGTCTTACTTTCTAACTTTTCTTACCTTTTA
CATTTCAGCAATATATATATATATATTTCAAGGATATACCATTCTAATGTCTGCCCCTAAGAAGATCGTC
GTTTTGCCAGGTGACCACGTTGGTCAAGAAATCACAGCCGAAGCCATTAAGGTTCTTAAAGCTATTTCTG
ATGTTCGTTCCAATGTCAAGTTCGATTTCGAAAATCATTTAATTGGTGGTGCTGCTATCGATGCTACAGG
TGTTCCACTTCCAGATGAGGCGCTGGAAGCCTCCAAGAAGGCTGATGCCGTTTTGTTAGGTGCTGTGGGT
GGTCCTAAATGGGGAACCGGTAGTGTTAGACCTGAACAAGGTTTACTAAAAATCCGTAAAGAACTTCAAT
TGTACGCCAACTTAAGACCATGTAACTTTGCATCCGACTCTCTTTTAGACTTATCTCCAATCAAGCCACA
ATTTGCTAAAGGTACTGACTTCGTTGTTGTCAGAGAATTAGTGGGAGGTATTTACTTTGGTAAGAGAAAG
GAGGACGATGGTGATGGTGTCGCTTGGGATAGTGAACAATACACCGTTCCAGAAGTGCAAAGAATCACAA
GAATGGCCGCTTTCATGGCCCTACAACATGAGCCACCATTGCCTATTTGGTCCTTGGATAAAGCTAATGT
TTTGGCCTCTTCAAGATTATGGAGAAAAACTGTGGAGGAAACCATCAAGAACGAATTTCCTACATTGAAG
GTTCAACATCAATTGATTGATTCTGCCGCCATGATCCTAGTTAAGAACCCAACCCACCTAAATGGTATTA
TAATCACCAGCAACATGTTTGGTGATATCATCTCCGATGAAGCCTCCGTTATCCCAGGTTCCTTGGGTTT
GTTGCCATCTGCGTCCTTGGCCTCTTTGCCAGACAAGAACACCGCATTTGGTTTGTACGAACCATGCCAC
GGTTCTGCTCCAGATTTGCCAAAGAATAAGGTCAACCCTATCGCCACTATCTTGTCTGCTGCAATGATGT
TGAAATTGTCATTGAACTTGCCTGAAGAAGGTAAGGCCATTGAAGATGCAGTTAAAAAGGTTTTGGATGC
AGGTATCAGAACTGGTGATTTAGGTGGTTCCAACAGTACCACCGAAGTCGGTGATGCTGTCGCCGAAGAA
GTTAAGAAAATCCTTGCTTAACCTGGAGGACCCTTCTCTTTAGACTATTCTACTCTTATGCACGTAAAAA
ATTCTAGGAAATATGTATTAACTAGGAGTAAAATAACCGGCTAGTGGCATTCATATAGCCGTCTGTTTAC
ATCTACATCACACATTTCGAGTGTATATCTCGCAACGTTGGCGTTAAATAGGCAGGAGTACTCGTATCGC
ATGTCGGTGCGACACGAAATTACAAAATGGAATATGTTCATAGGGTAGACGAAACTATATACGCAATCTA
CATACATTTATCAAGAAGGAGAAAAAGGAGGATGTAAAGGAATACAGGTAAGCAAATTGATACTAATGGC
TCAACGTGATAAGGAAAAAGAATTGCACTTTAACATTAATATTGACAAGGAGGAGGGCACCACACAAAAA
GTTAGGTGTAACAGAAAATCATGAAACTATGATTCCTAATTTATATATTGGAGGATTTTCTCTAAAAAAA
AAAAAATACAACAAATAAAAAACACTCAATGACCTGACCATTTGATGGAGTTTAAGTCAATACCTTCTTG
AACCATTTCCCATAATGGTGAAAGTTCCCTCAAGAATTTTACTCTGTCAGAAACGGCCTTAACGACGTAG
TCGACCTCCTCTTCAGTACTAAATCTACCAATACCAAATCTGATGGAAGAATGGGCTAATGCATCATCCT
TACCCAGCGCCGAGCGGCCGCTTATTTGCCGACTACCTTGGTGATCTCGCCTTTCACGTAGTGGACAAAT
TCTTCCAACTGATCTGCGCGCGAGGCCAAGCGATCTTCTTCTTGTCCAAGATAAGCCTGTCTAGCTTCAA
GTATGACGGGCTGATACTGGGCCGGCAGGCGCTCCATTGCCCAGTCGGCAGCGACATCCTTCGGCGCGAT
TTTGCCGGTTACTGCGCTGTACCAAATGCGGGACAACGTAAGCACTACATTTCGCTCATCGCCAGCCCAG
TCGGGCGGCGAGTTCCATAGCGTTAAGGTTTCATTTAGCGCCTCAAATAGATCCTGTTCAGGAACCGGAT
CAAAGAGTTCCTCCGCCGCTGGACCTACCAAGGCAACGCTATGTTCTCTTGCTTTTGTCAGCAAGATAGC
CAGATCAATGTCGATCGTGGCTGGCTCGAAGATACCCGCAAGAATGTCATTGCGCTGCCATTCTCCAAAT
TGCAGTTCGCGCTTAGCTGGATAACGCCACGGAATGATGTCGTCGTGCACAACAATGGTGACTTCTACAG
CGCGGAGAATCTCGCTCTCTCCAGGGGAAGCCGAAGTTTCCAAAAGGTCGTTGATCAAAGCTCGCCGCGT
TGTTTCATCAAGCCTTACGGTCACCGTAACCAGCAAATCAATATCACTGTGTGGCTTCAGGCCGCCATCC
ACTGCGGAGCCGTACAAATGTACGGCCAGCAACGTCGGTTCGAGATGGCGCTCGATGACGCCAACTACCT
CTGATAGTTGAGTCGATACTTCGGCGATCACCGCTTCCCTCATAATGTTTAACTTTGTTTTAGGGCGACT
GCCCTGCTGCGTAACATCGTTGCTGCTCCATAACATCAAACATCGACCCACGGCGTAACGCGCTTGCTGC
TTGGATGCCCGAGGCATAGACTGTACCCCAAAAAAACAGTCATAACAAGCCATGAAAACCGCCACTGCGC
CGTTACCACCGCTGCGTTCGGTCAAGGTTCTGGACCAGTTGCGTGAGCGCATACGCTACTTGCATTACAG
CTTACGAACCGAACAGGCTTATGTCCACTGGGTTCGTGCCTTCATCCGTTTCCACGGTGTGCGTCACCCG
GCAACCTTGGGTAGCAGCGAAGTCGAGGCATTTCTGTCCTGGCTGGTCATGACCAAAATCCCTTAACGTG
AGTTTTCGTTCCACTGAGCGTCAGACCCCGTAGAAAAGATCAAAGGATCTTCTTGAGATCCTTTTTTTCT
GCGCGTAATCTGCTGCTTGCAAACAAAAAAACCACCGCTACCAGCGGTGGTTTGTTTGCCGGATCAAGAG
CTACCAACTCTTTTTCCGAAGGTAACTGGCTTCAGCAGAGCGCAGATACCAAATACTGTTCTTCTAGTGT
AGCCGTAGTTAGGCCACCACTTCAAGAACTCTGTAGCACCGCCTACATACCTCGCTCTGCTAATCCTGTT
ACCAGTGGCTGCTGCCAGTGGCGATAAGTCGTGTCTTACCGGGTTGGACTCAAGACGATAGTTACCGGAT
AAGGCGCAGCGGTCGGGCTGAACGGGGGGTTCGTGCACACAGCCCAGCTTGGAGCGAACGACCTACACCG
AACTGAGATACCTACAGCGTGAGCTATGAGAAAGCGCCACGCTTCCCGAAGGGAGAAAGGCGGACAGGTA
TCCGGTAAGCGGCAGGGTCGGAACAGGAGAGCGCACGAGGGAGCTTCCAGGGGGAAACGCCTGGTATCTT
TATAGTCCTGTCGGGTTTCGCCACCTCTGACTTGAGCGTCGATTTTTGTGATGCTCGTCAGGGGGGCGGA
GCCTATGGAAAAACGCCAGCAACGCGGCCTTTTTACGGTTCCTGGCCTTTTGCTGGCCTTTTGCTCACAT
GTTCTTTCCTGCGTTATCCCCTGATTCTGTGGATAACCGTGCGGCCGCCAATACCCAGAAGAACAGTAAA
ATAAAGCAAGGTACGTGAAATTAATATTTTTAAATGGTTCTAACCGATGCCGAAGAACTGCGCAGTCCGG
TTATAACGTCTGACATGTCCTTTTTTGATTTGGAATCCAACCACTCAAGTGACTCTGTTCATTTACTTTG
CGAAAAATATACCCACAAATTGCCCATCGAAAGTGAATCGCAAACCACCTTCAGACTGGCACCGACAAAG
CAAAGATTATACAGACAGAGTACTTTATACGTACCGTTAAGTCTCAAGCAAAGGGTTTTCTTATTTACTG
AACGGGTAAAGAGTATCTGGGCCGGCTTGCCAAGATGCAAACCGAATAAGTATTTCAAAGTTGCATTTGC
CTTAGCCGTCCTGACACCATTGGCTATTTGGATATTTTATATTGACTTTCGTGTACATTGATCACATCGA
CTGTTCTATTGGCAAATGAACCACGGGCATTGACTATTTTTCAGGTTACTACTATATATTATCATCACGG
GCAAGGATTGTA
Features (pLannotate 1.2.2; 10 found; start..end, strand, type, name):
    633..1340    +  CDS            mNeonGreen: mNeonGreen is a basic (constitutively fluorescent) green/yellow fluorescent protein published in 2013, derived from Branchiostoma lanceolatum. It is reported to be a very rapidly-maturing monomer with moderate acid sensitivity.
   1802..1879    +  CDS            YO192_YEAST (fragment): Experimental evidence at protein level: Swiss-Prot protein existence level 1. From Saccharomyces cerevisiae (strain ATCC 204508 / S288c) (Baker's yeast).
   2019..2426    +  promoter       LEU2 promoter: S. cerevisiae LEU2
   2427..3518    +  CDS            LEU2: LEU3_YEAST - Experimental evidence at protein level: Swiss-Prot protein existence level 1. Catalyzes the oxidation of 3-carboxy-2-hydroxy-4- methylpentanoate (3-isopropylmalate) to 3-carboxy-4-methyl-2- oxopentanoate. The product decarboxylates to 4-methyl-2 oxopentanoate. From Saccharomyces cerevisiae (strain ATCC 204508 / S288c) (Baker's yeast).
   4019..4210    -  CDS            NFS1 (fragment): NFS1_YEAST - Also known as SPL1 From Saccharomyces cerevisiae (strain ATCC 204508 / S288c) (Baker's yeast).
   4225..5013    -  CDS            aadA: S3AD_ECOLX - Experimental evidence at protein level: Swiss-Prot protein existence level 1. Mediates bacterial resistance to the antibiotics streptomycin and spectinomycin. From Escherichia coli.
   5020..5076    -  CDS            GmR (fragment): gentamycin acetyltransferase; aacC1; confers resistance to gentamycin
   5252..5275    -  promoter       Pc promoter (fragment): intI1 (promoter lies within the coding sequence); class 1 integron promoter
   5443..6031    +  rep_origin     ori: high-copy-number ColE1/pMB1/pBR322/pUC origin of replication
   6194..6568    +  CDS            YC021_YEAST: Protein predicted: Swiss-Prot protein existence level 4. From Saccharomyces cerevisiae (strain ATCC 204508 / S288c) (Baker's yeast).
