[The description below was written by a language model from this plasmid's Addgene catalogue record and pLannotate feature annotations shown in this document.]
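Description:
pReporter_ZF2_ZF1_mNeonGreen is a yeast integrating reporter plasmid built on the pLEU backbone, designed to place a zinc-finger-responsive fluorescent reporter into the Saccharomyces cerevisiae genome. In bacteria it is maintained through a high-copy ColE1/pUC-type origin and selected with spectinomycin via the aadA gene; the annotated Pc integron promoter and gentamicin-resistance fragments next to aadA are probably remnants of the integron cassette from which that marker was taken. No yeast replication origin is annotated, consistent with an integrative design. The depositor indicates the plasmid is linearised with NotI before yeast transformation to promote genomic insertion, and transformants are selected by leucine prototrophy through the LEU2 gene under its native promoter. Short fragments matching yeast genes (NFS1, YC021 and another yeast ORF) are annotated. The NFS1 and YC021 fragments flank LEU2 in the genome, so they may be LEU2-locus sequence or homology regions, but the record does not state the integration site.

The payload is an mNeonGreen coding sequence, a bright, fast-maturing monomeric green/yellow fluorescent protein, driven by a minimal CYC1 promoter. Arrays of binding sites for two synthetic zinc-finger domains, ZF-1 (43-8) and ZF-2 (42-10), sit upstream of this promoter. The promoter and binding sites come from the depositor's comments and were not picked up in the automated feature table. Because the minimal promoter has low basal activity, fluorescence reports the effect of regulators recruited to the sites through zinc-finger fusions. The construct served as the reporter for the first screen in a high-throughput study of combinatorial chromatin-based transcriptional regulation. The repeated binding sites make the plasmid prone to recombination.
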