Addgene plasmid #213834: pReporter_ZF2_ZF1_mNeonGreen
Purpose: Facilitates genomic integration of the reporter for screen 1: ZF-1 followed by ZF-2 upstream of the reporter gene.
Depositing lab: James Collins. Depositing organization: Massachusetts Institute of Technology. Publication: A high-throughput synthetic biology approach for studying combinatorial chromatin-based transcriptional regulation. Alcantar MA, English MA, Valeri JA, Collins JJ. Mol Cell. 2024 Jun 20;84(12):2382-2396.e9. doi: 10.1016/j.molcel.2024.05.025. PubMed 38906116.
Backbone
  Vector backbone: pLEU
  Vector type: Yeast Expression
  Selectable markers: LEU2
Growth in bacteria
  Bacterial resistance: Spectinomycin, 50 μg/mL
  Growth temperature: 37°C
  Growth strain: NEB Stable
  Copy number: High Copy
Gene/Insert
  Gene/Insert name: mNeonGreen
  Species: Synthetic
  Cloning method: Restriction Enzyme; 5′ cloning site Unknown (unknown if destroyed); 3′ cloning site Unknown (unknown if destroyed)
Terms and licenses: Academic/Nonprofit Terms; Industry Terms: Not Available to Industry
Depositor comments: Contains a minimal CYC1 promoter driving expression of mNeonGreen. Binding sites for ZF-1 (ZF 43-8) and ZF-2 (ZF 42-10) are upstream of the promoter. Cut with NotI prior to transformation into yeast to facilitate genomic insertion. **This plasmid is prone to recombination due to ZF binding site repeats.**
How to cite: pReporter_ZF2_ZF1_mNeonGreen was a gift from James Collins (Addgene plasmid # 213834 ; http://n2t.net/addgene:213834 ; RRID:Addgene_213834)
